>Addgene plasmid #154426 | KRAS-A146T | addgene full sequence | sequence record 311639 | Addgene NGS Result
GCGGAAGGCGAGAGTAGGGAACTGCCAGGCATCAAACTAAGCAGAAGGCCCCTGACGGATGGCCTTTTTG
CGTTTCTACAAACTCTTTCTGTGTTGTAAAACGACGGCCAGTCTTAAGCTCGGGCCCCCTGGGCGGTTCT
GATAACGAGTAATCGTTAATCCGCAAATAACGTAAAAACCCGCTTCGGCGGGTTTTTTTATGGGGGGAGT
TTAGGGAAAAAGCATTTGTCAGAATATTTAAGGGCGCCTGTCACTTTGCTTGATATATGAGAATTATTTA
ACCTTATAAATGAGAAAAAAGCAACGCACTTTAAATAAGATACGTTGCTTTTTCGATTGATGAACACCTA
TAATTAAACTATTCATCTATTATTTATGATTTTTTGTATATACAATATTTCTAGTTTGTTAAAGAGAATT
AAGAAAATAAATCTCGAAAATAATAAAGGGAAAATCAGTTTTTGATATCAAAATTATACATGTCAACGAT
AATACAAAATATAATACAAACTATAAGATGTTATCAGTATTTATTATGCATTTAGAATAAATTTTGTGTC
GCCCTTAATTGTGAGCGGATAACAATTACGAGCTTCATGCACAGTGAAATCATGAAAAATTTATTTGCTT
TGTGAGCGGATAACAATTATAATATGTGGAATTGTGAGCGCTCACAATTCCACAACGGTTTCCCTCTAGA
AATAATTTTGTTTAACTTTTAGGAGATAAAACATATGCACCACCATCATCATCATGGGGGAGGGGATTAC
AAGGATGACGATGACAAGTCTTCCGGCCGTGAAAATCTGTACTTCCAAGGCATGACGGAGTACAAACTGG
TGGTTGTCGGTGCGGGCGGTGTTGGCAAAAGCGCGCTGACGATTCAATTGATCCAAAACCACTTTGTCGA
CGAATACGACCCGACCATTGAGGATTCGTACCGTAAGCAGGTTGTCATCGATGGTGAGACTTGTCTGTTG
GACATCCTGGACACCGCAGGCCAAGAAGAGTATAGCGCCATGCGTGATCAGTACATGCGTACCGGTGAGG
GCTTTCTGTGCGTGTTCGCGATCAACAATACCAAAAGCTTCGAGGACATTCACCACTATCGTGAGCAAAT
CAAGCGCGTTAAAGATAGCGAAGATGTGCCGATGGTGCTGGTTGGTAACAAATGTGATCTGCCAAGCCGC
ACCGTGGACACCAAGCAGGCCCAGGATCTGGCGCGTAGCTATGGTATTCCGTTTATTGAAACGAGCACCA
AAACCCGTCAGGGTGTCGACGACGCATTCTATACGCTGGTACGCGAAATCCGCAAGCACAAGGAGAAGTA
ACTCGAGCCCCAAGGGCGACACCCCCTAATTAGCCCGGGCGAAAGGCCCAGTCTTTCGACTGAGCCTTTC
GTTTTATTTGATGCCTGGCAGTTCCCTACTCTCGCATGGGGAGTCCCCACACTACCATCGGCGCTACGGC
GTTTCACTTCTGAGTTCGGCATGGGGTCAGGTGGGACCACCGCGCTACTGCCGCCAGGCAAACAAGGGGT
GTTATGAGCCATATTCAGGTATAAATGGGCTCGCGATAATGTTCAGAATTGGTTAATTGGTTGTAACACT
GACCCCTATTTGTTTATTTTTCTAAATACATTCAAATATGTATCCGCTCATGAGACAATAACCCTGATAA
ATGCTTCAATAATATTGAAAAAGGAAGAATATGAGCCATATTCAACGGGAAACGTCGAGGCCGCGATTAA
ATTCCAACATGGATGCTGATTTATATGGGTATAAATGGGCTCGCGATAATGTCGGGCAATCAGGTGCGAC
AATCTATCGCTTGTATGGGAAGCCCGATGCGCCAGAGTTGTTTCTGAAACATGGCAAAGGTAGCGTTGCC
AATGATGTTACAGATGAGATGGTCAGACTAAACTGGCTGACGGAATTTATGCCACTTCCGACCATCAAGC
ATTTTATCCGTACTCCTGATGATGCATGGTTACTCACCACTGCGATCCCCGGAAAAACAGCGTTCCAGGT
ATTAGAAGAATATCCTGATTCAGGTGAAAATATTGTTGATGCGCTGGCAGTGTTCCTGCGCCGGTTGCAC
TCGATTCCTGTTTGTAATTGTCCTTTTAACAGCGATCGCGTATTTCGCCTCGCTCAGGCGCAATCACGAA
TGAATAACGGTTTGGTTGATGCGAGTGATTTTGATGACGAGCGTAATGGCTGGCCTGTTGAACAAGTCTG
GAAAGAAATGCATAAACTTTTGCCATTCTCACCGGATTCAGTCGTCACTCATGGTGATTTCTCACTTGAT
AACCTTATTTTTGACGAGGGGAAATTAATAGGTTGTATTGATGTTGGACGAGTCGGAATCGCAGACCGAT
ACCAGGATCTTGCCATCCTATGGAACTGCCTCGGTGAGTTTTCTCCTTCATTACAGAAACGGCTTTTTCA
AAAATATGGTATTGATAATCCTGATATGAATAAATTGCAATTTCATTTGATGCTCGATGAGTTTTTCTAA
GCGGCGCGCCATCGAATGGCGCAAAACCTTTCGCGGTATGGCATGATAGCGCCCGGAAGAGAGTCAATTC
AGGGTGGTGAATATGAAACCAGTAACGTTATACGATGTCGCAGAGTATGCCGGTGTCTCTTATCAGACCG
TTTCCCGCGTGGTGAACCAGGCCAGCCACGTTTCTGCGAAAACGCGGGAAAAAGTGGAAGCGGCGATGGC
GGAGCTGAATTACATTCCCAACCGCGTGGCACAACAACTGGCGGGCAAACAGTCGTTGCTGATTGGCGTT
GCCACCTCCAGTCTGGCCCTGCACGCGCCGTCGCAAATTGTCGCGGCGATTAAATCTCGCGCCGATCAAC
TGGGTGCCAGCGTGGTGGTGTCGATGGTAGAACGAAGCGGCGTCGAAGCCTGTAAAGCGGCGGTGCACAA
TCTTCTCGCGCAACGCGTCAGTGGGCTGATCATTAACTATCCGCTGGATGACCAGGATGCCATTGCTGTG
GAAGCTGCCTGCACTAATGTTCCGGCGTTATTTCTTGATGTCTCTGACCAGACACCCATCAACAGTATTA
TTTTCTCCCATGAGGACGGTACGCGACTGGGCGTGGAGCATCTGGTCGCATTGGGTCACCAGCAAATCGC
GCTGTTAGCGGGCCCATTAAGTTCTGTCTCGGCGCGTCTGCGTCTGGCTGGCTGGCATAAATATCTCACT
CGCAATCAAATTCAGCCGATAGCGGAACGGGAAGGCGACTGGAGTGCCATGTCCGGTTTTCAACAAACCA
TGCAAATGCTGAATGAGGGCATCGTTCCCACTGCGATGCTGGTTGCCAACGATCAGATGGCGCTGGGCGC
AATGCGCGCCATTACCGAGTCCGGGCTGCGCGTTGGTGCGGATATCTCGGTAGTGGGATACGACGATACC
GAAGATAGCTCATGTTATATCCCGCCGTTAACCACCATCAAACAGGATTTTCGCCTGCTGGGGCAAACCA
GCGTGGACCGCTTGCTGCAACTCTCTCAGGGCCAGGCGGTGAAGGGCAATCAGCTGTTGCCAGTCTCACT
GGTGAAAAGAAAAACCACCCTGGCGCCCAATACGCAAACCGCCTCTCCCCGCGCGTTGGCCGATTCATTA
ATGCAGCTGGCACGACAGGTTTCCCGACTGGAAAGCGGGCAGTGACTCATGACCAAAATCCCTTAACGTG
AGTTACGCGCGCGTCGTTCCACTGAGCGTCAGACCCCGTAGAAAAGATCAAAGGATCTTCTTGAGATCCT
TTTTTTCTGCGCGTAATCTGCTGCTTGCAAACAAAAAAACCACCGCTACCAGCGGTGGTTTGTTTGCCGG
ATCAAGAGCTACCAACTCTTTTTCCGAAGGTAACTGGCTTCAGCAGAGCGCAGATACCAAATACTGTTCT
TCTAGTGTAGCCGTAGTTAGCCCACCACTTCAAGAACTCTGTAGCACCGCCTACATACCTCGCTCTGCTA
ATCCTGTTACCAGTGGCTGCTGCCAGTGGCGATAAGTCGTGTCTTACCGGGTTGGACTCAAGACGATAGT
TACCGGATAAGGCGCAGCGGTCGGGCTGAACGGGGGGTTCGTGCACACAGCCCAGCTTGGAGCGAACGAC
CTACACCGAACTGAGATACCTACAGCGTGAGCTATGAGAAAGCGCCACGCTTCCCGAAGGGAGAAAGGCG
GACAGGTATCCGGTAAGCGGCAGGGTCGGAACAGGAGAGCGCACGAGGGAGCTTCCAGGGGGAAACGCCT
GGTATCTTTATAGTCCTGTCGGGTTTCGCCACCTCTGACTTGAGCGTCGATTTTTGTGATGCTCGTCAGG
GGGGCGGAGCCTATGGAAAAACGCCAGCAACGCGGCCTTTTTACGGTTCCTGGCCTTTTGCTGGCCTTTT
GCTCACATGTTCTTTCCTGCGTTATCCCCTGATTCTGTGGATAACCGTATTACCGCCTTTGAGTGAGCTG
ATACCGCTCGCCGCAGCCGAACGACCGAGCGCAGCGAGTCAGTGAGCGAGGAA
Features (pLannotate 1.2.2; 15 found; start..end, strand, type, name):
     51..68      +  terminator     rrnB T2 terminator (fragment): transcription terminator T2 from the E. coli rrnB gene
     93..112     -  CDS            lacZα (fragment): LacZα fragment of β-galactosidase; lacZ fragment
    569..585     +  protein_bind   lac operator: The lac repressor binds to the lac operator to inhibit transcription in E. coli. This inhibition can be relieved by adding lactose or isopropyl-β-D-thiogalactopyranoside (IPTG). lac repressor encoded by lacI
    630..646     +  protein_bind   lac operator: The lac repressor binds to the lac operator to inhibit transcription in E. coli. This inhibition can be relieved by adding lactose or isopropyl-β-D-thiogalactopyranoside (IPTG). lac repressor encoded by lacI
    660..679     +  protein_bind   lac operator (symmetric): The lac repressor binds to the lac operator to inhibit transcription in E. coli. This inhibition can be relieved by adding lactose or isopropyl-β-D-thiogalactopyranoside (IPTG). The symmetric lac operator was optimized for tight binding of lac repressor. lac repressor encoded by lacI
    765..788     +  CDS            FLAG: FLAG® epitope tag, followed by an enterokinase cleavage site
    822..1328    +  CDS            KRAS (fragment): RASK_MELGA - Experimental evidence at protein level: Swiss-Prot protein existence level 1. Ras proteins bind GDP/GTP and possess intrinsic GTPase activity. Plays an important role in the regulation of cell proliferation. May play a role in promoting oncogenic events by inducing transcriptional silencing of tumor suppressor genes (TSGs). From Meleagris gallopavo (Wild turkey).
   1370..1410    -  terminator     rrnB T1 terminator (fragment): transcription terminator T1 from the E. coli rrnB gene
   1412..1527    -  ncRNA          5S rRNA: Accession: RF00001 - 5S ribosomal RNA
   1558..1582    +  CDS            KanR (fragment): aminoglycoside phosphotransferase; aph(3')-Ia; confers resistance to kanamycin in bacteria or G418 (Geneticin®) in eukaryotes
   1612..1708    +  promoter       AmpR promoter (fragment): bla
   1711..2520    +  CDS            KanR: aminoglycoside phosphotransferase; aph(3')-Ia; confers resistance to kanamycin in bacteria or G418 (Geneticin®) in eukaryotes
   2529..2602    +  promoter       lacI promoter (fragment): lacI
   2603..3682    +  CDS            lacI: LACI_ECOLI - Experimental evidence at protein level: Swiss-Prot protein existence level 1. Repressor of the lactose operon. Binds allolactose as an inducer. From Escherichia coli (strain K12).
   3771..4359    +  rep_origin     ori: high-copy-number ColE1/pMB1/pBR322/pUC origin of replication
