[The description below was written by a language model from this plasmid's Addgene catalogue record and pLannotate feature annotations shown in this document.]
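Description:
KRAS-A146T is a bacterial expression plasmid of about 4.5 kb, built on an ATUM (formerly DNA2.0) backbone, for producing a tagged form of the human KRAS A146T mutant in E. coli. It replicates from a high-copy ColE1/pUC-type origin and is selected with kanamycin through an aph(3')-Ia resistance gene, which the annotation places downstream of a fragment of the AmpR (bla) promoter. The plasmid also carries its own lacI repressor gene with its native promoter.

The catalogue entry gives the promoter as T5. The feature table does not annotate the promoter itself, but it shows three lac operator sites, one of them the tight-binding symmetric version, clustered just upstream of the coding region. This fits a lac-repressed, IPTG-inducible design in which plasmid-encoded LacI keeps expression off until induction. The open reading frame is described as an N-terminal 6xHis tag, then a FLAG epitope, then a TEV protease cleavage site, then KRAS. Only the FLAG tag and the 507 bp KRAS segment are detected as features. That insert length corresponds to roughly 169 codons, so it is shorter than full-length KRAS. The automated annotation matched it to a turkey KRAS orthologue, which likely reflects high sequence conservation, since the record lists the species as human. Fragments of rrnB terminators flank the cassette.

The His tag allows affinity purification, FLAG allows detection or pull-down, and TEV cleavage can remove both tags. The construct suits preparation of recombinant KRAS A146T protein for in vitro work, in the context of a study on the tissue-specific oncogenic activity of this allele.
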