Addgene plasmid #154426: KRAS-A146T
Purpose: A146T Kras with Flag tag inserted into N-terminal domain between 6Xhis tag and TEV cleavage site.
Depositing lab: Kenneth Westover. Depositing organization: University of Texas Southwestern Medical Center. Publication: Tissue-Specific Oncogenic Activity of KRAS(A146T). Poulin EJ, Bera AK, Lu J, Lin YJ, Strasser SD, Paulo JA, Huang TQ, Morales C, Yan W, Cook J, Nowak JA, Brubaker DK, Joughin BA, Johnson CW, DeStefanis RA, Ghazi PC, Gondi S, Wales TE, Iacob RE, Bogdanova L, Gierut JJ, Li Y, Engen JR, Perez-Mancera PA, Braun BS, Gygi SP, Lauffenburger DA, Westover KD, Haigis KM. Cancer Discov. 2019 Jun;9(6):738-755. doi: 10.1158/2159-8290.CD-18-1220. Epub 2019 Apr 5. PubMed 30952657.
Backbone
  Vector backbone: pDNA2.0
  Backbone manufacturer: ATUM
  Backbone size w/o insert (bp): 3939
  Total vector size (bp): 4500
  Modifications to backbone: None
  Vector type: Bacterial Expression
Growth in bacteria
  Bacterial resistance: Kanamycin, 50 μg/mL
  Growth temperature: 37°C
  Growth strain: DH5alpha
  Copy number: Unknown
Gene/Insert
  Gene/Insert name: KRAS (alt name: Kirsten ras oncogene)
  Species: H. sapiens (human)
  Insert size (bp): 507
  Entrez Gene: KRAS (a.k.a. 'C-K-RAS, C-K-RAS, CFC2, K-RAS2A, K-RAS2B, K-RAS4A, K-RAS4B, K-Ras, K-Ras 2, KI-RAS, KRAS1, KRAS2, NS, NS3, OES, RALD, RASK2, c-Ki-ras, c-Ki-ras2)
  Promoter: T5
  Tag / fusion protein: 6xHis-tag; TEV protease cleavage sequence
  Cloning method: Gibson Cloning
  Sequencing primers: 5′ GGAATTGTGAGCGCTCACAA
Terms and licenses: Academic/Nonprofit Terms; Industry Terms: Not Available to Industry
How to cite: KRAS-A146T was a gift from Kenneth Westover (Addgene plasmid # 154426 ; http://n2t.net/addgene:154426 ; RRID:Addgene_154426)
